>Addgene plasmid #186287 | pMpGWB302-er-mCherry | addgene full sequence | sequence record 393685 | Addgene NGS Result
TTTCACGCCCTTTTAAATATCCGATTATTCTAATAAACGCTCTTTTCTCTTAGGTTTACCCGCCAATATA
TCCTGTCAAACACTGATAGTTTAAACTGAAGGCGGGAAACGACAATCTGATCCAAGCTCAAGCTGCTCTA
GCATTCGCCATTCAGGCTGCGCAACTGTTGGGAAGGGCGATCGGTGCGGGCCTCTTCGCTATTACGCCAG
CTGGCGAAAGGGGGATGTGCTGCAAGGCGATTAAGTTGGGTAACGCCAGGGTTTTCCCAGTCACGACGTT
GTAAAACGACGGCCAGTGCCAAGCTTGCATGCCTGCAGGTCCCCAGATTAGCCTTTTCAATTTCAGAAAG
AATGCTAACCCACAGATGGTTAGAGAGGCTTACGCAGCAGGTCTCATCAAGACGATCTACCCGAGCAATA
ATCTCCAGGAAATCAAATACCTTCCCAAGAAGGTTAAAGATGCAGTCAAAAGATTCAGGACTAACTGCAT
CAAGAACACAGAGAAAGATATATTTCTCAAGATCAGAAGTACTATTCCAGTATGGACGATTCAAGGCTTG
CTTCACAAACCAAGGCAAGTAATAGAGATTGGAGTCTCTAAAAAGGTAGTTCCCACTGAATCAAAGGCCA
TGGAGTCAAAGATTCAAATAGAGGACCTAACAGAACTCGCCGTAAAGACTGGCGAACAGTTCATACAGAG
TCTCTTACGACTCAATGACAAGAAGAAAATCTTCGTCAACATGGTGGAGCACGACACACTTGTCTACTCC
AAAAATATCAAAGATACAGTCTCAGAAGACCAAAGGGCAATTGAGACTTTTCAACAAAGGGTAATATCCG
GAAACCTCCTCGGATTCCATTGCCCAGCTATCTGTCACTTTATTGTGAAGATAGTGGAAAAGGAAGGTGG
CTCCTACAAATGCCATCATTGCGATAAAGGAAAGGCCATCGTTGAAGATGCCTCTGCCGACAGTGGTCCC
AAAGATGGACCCCCACCCACGAGGAGCATCGTGGAAAAAGAAGACGTTCCAACCACGTCTTCAAAGCAAG
TGGATTGATGTGATATCTCCACTGACGTAAGGGATGACGCACAATCCCACTATCCTTCGCAAGACCCTTC
CTCTATATAAGGAAGTTCATTTCATTTGGAGAGAACACGGGGGACTCTAGAGTTATCAACAAGTTTGTAC
AAAAAAGCAGGCTTCATGGCCAGACTCACAAGCATCATTGCCCTCTTCGCAGTGGCTCTGCTGGTTGCAG
ATGCGTACGCCTACCGCACAATGGTGAGCAAGGGCGAGGAGGATAACATGGCCATCATCAAGGAGTTCAT
GCGCTTCAAGGTGCACATGGAGGGCTCCGTGAACGGCCACGAGTTCGAGATCGAGGGCGAGGGCGAGGGC
CGCCCCTACGAGGGCACCCAGACCGCCAAGCTGAAGGTGACCAAGGGTGGCCCCCTGCCCTTCGCCTGGG
ACATCCTGTCCCCTCAGTTCATGTACGGCTCCAAGGCCTACGTGAAGCACCCCGCCGACATCCCCGACTA
CTTGAAGCTGTCCTTCCCCGAGGGCTTCAAGTGGGAGCGCGTGATGAACTTCGAGGACGGCGGCGTGGTG
ACCGTGACCCAGGACTCCTCCCTGCAGGACGGCGAGTTCATCTACAAGGTGAAGCTGCGCGGCACCAACT
TCCCCTCCGACGGCCCCGTAATGCAGAAGAAGACCATGGGCTGGGAGGCCTCCTCCGAGCGGATGTACCC
CGAGGACGGCGCCCTGAAGGGCGAGATCAAGCAGAGGCTGAAGCTGAAGGACGGCGGCCACTACGACGCT
GAGGTCAAGACCACCTACAAGGCCAAGAAGCCCGTGCAGCTGCCCGGCGCCTACAACGTCAACATCAAGT
TGGACATCACCTCCCACAACGAGGACTACACCATCGTGGAACAGTACGAACGCGCCGAGGGCCGCCACTC
CACCGGCGGCATGGACGAGCTGTACAAGCACGACGAGCTCTAGGACCCAGCTTTCTTGTACAAAGTGGTT
GATAACAGCGCTTAGAGCTCGAATTTCCCCGATCGTTCAAACATTTGGCAATAAAGTTTCTTAAGATTGA
ATCCTGTTGCCGGTCTTGCGATGATTATCATATAATTTCTGTTGAATTACGTTAAGCATGTAATAATTAA
CATGTAATGCATGACGTTATTTATGAGATGGGTTTTTATGATTAGAGTCCCGCAATTATACATTTAATAC
GCGATAGAAAACAAAATATAGCGCGCAAACTAGGATAAATTATCGCGCGCGGTGTCATCTATGTTACTAG
ATCGGGAATTGGTTCCGGAACCAATTCGTAATCATGTCATAGCTGTTTCCTGTGTGAAATTGTTATCCGC
TCACAATTCCACACAACATACGAGCCGGAAGCATAAAGTGTAAAGCCTGGGGTGCCTAATGAGTGAGCTA
ACTCACATTAGGCTGAATTAGGCGCGCCTATTTCTGAATTCAACACATTGCGGACGTTTTTAATGTACTG
AATTAACGCCGAATTAATTCGGGGGATCTGGATTTTAGTACTGGATTTTGGTTTTAGGAATTAGAAATTT
TATTGATAGAAGTATTTTACAAATACAAATACATACTAAGGGTTTCTTATATGCTCAACACATGAGCGAA
ACCCTATAGGAACCCTAATTCCCTTATCTGGGAACTACTCACACATTATTATGGAGAAACTCGAGTTAGT
ATATAGTCCTTCCATCACCCTCTGTGATAATCTCCTTAAAACTTGCTCCCCCAGGAATCATAGGCAGAAC
GTGCTCCTGGTGGGGAACTATCACATCCAGTAAATAAGGACCGGGAGAATCTAGCATAGTTTGAATTGCT
GCTCTTAGTTCATCCTTCTTCACCACACGCGCATTTGGCACCTTGAAACCGTCTGCAACTGTACAGAAGT
CGGGGTAGATCTGCTCCTCGTGATCTGGATCACCTAAGTAAGTATGTGCTCTGTTGGCCTTGTAGAATCT
ATCCTCCAATTGTACGACCATTCCTAGATGTTGGTTGTTTAAGATCATGATCTTCACGGGTAACTTCTCC
ACAAAAATTGTAGCCAACTCCTGTACGTTCATCACAAAGCTACCATCGCCATCGATGTCGATCACAGGAA
TATCTGGTTGAGTTGCGGCAGCCCCCAAAGCAGAAGGAAGTCCGAATCCCATGGCTCCAAGACCTCCAGA
TGTCAACCAACGCCGCGGTTCGTTGTACTTGAACCACTGGGCTGCCCACATTTGATGTTGGCCAACACCA
GTAGATATGATGGCATTTCCACCAGTGAGTTCGTACAGCGTCTGTATGGCAGATTGAGGAGCAATGGCAT
CCTCGAATACGGGAAACTTCATTGGCCATTTCTGCTTTTGTTCTTCTAGTTCTGCCACCCAGTTGGAGAA
GTCGAAAGTCCTCTTTTGACTCTTCAAGAGGGCATTGATTTCACTTAGCGCAGGTTTCACATCAGCACAC
ATGGACACATGGGGCTGTTTGTTCTTTCCAATTTCAGCAGGGTCAATATCGATATGAACGATGCTGGACC
TGCTAGCAAAAGTCTCCAGTTTACCAGTCACTCGATCGTCGAAACGCACTCCAAATGCCAACAACAGATC
TGCTTGGTCCACGGCGTAGTTGGCGTAAACAGTTCCATGCATTCCAAGCATTTTCAAACTTAATGGATCA
GACTCGGGATACGCTCCCAAACCCATTAAAGTCGATGTGATAGGAATTCCGGTAAGCTCGACAAATTCCC
TCAACTCTTCGCTGGCGTGATTGCAACCTCCTCCAGAATACACTACAGGCTTCTTAGAACTAGAAATGAG
TCTTATAATCTGCTCGATTAACGTTGGTTCCGGTGGCCGAGGCAGTCGTTGTAAGTAGCCCTTCAGTTGC
ATTGGCTGAGACCAATCTGGAATAGCCATTTGCTGTTGCACGTCCTTGGGAATATCTACCAAGACTGGGC
CCGGCCTACCTGAAGCTGCCAAAAAGAAAGCCTCCCTGATTACGCGAGGGATGTCATCAATGTTCATAAC
AAGGTAATTGTGCTTGGTGATCGATCTCGTAACCTCCACAATTGGAGTTTCTTGAAAAGCATCGGTACCA
ATCATCCTACTGGATACTTGACCTGTAATGGCCACTAGTGGCACACTGTCCAAGAGGGCATCAGCGAGCC
CGGTAACAAGATTGGTCGCTCCAGGACCGGATGTGGCTATACAAACCCCTACTCGTCCAGACGATTTAGC
ATAACCTTCAGCAGCGAAAATCTCCCCCTGCTCGTGGCGACAGAGAATGTTGCGGATGCTGCTGGAACGT
GTAAGAGCCTGGTGAATCTCCATAGACGCTCCGCCGGGATAAGCGAACACCGTTCTAATCCCTTCTCGCT
CAAGAGCCTCCACCAAAATGTCGGCTCCTTTGCGGGGCTCGTCATCCTTGTAGCGAGACTGAAAGTCGGA
CGGGGTTGGTGCAACGAGTGACTTCCCGCTGCTAAGCCGTGGTCCACTCACATCGACTGCAGACTGGATC
TTCTCGCTAACAGCTTGGGCTTTCACTTCCAGTGAACGCTCAGTCTTCCGAGAGGTGTTGTATGCATGTC
CCCTCAGAGCGGCTCCCGAGAAGAAACCACTCCTCACCTTTAGCTCTTTAGCTCCCTTGCAACAAGACCT
TGCCGATGGCTGCACCTTCTCCAGGCTCGCTATGCTCAAAGGCACAGCTGCGCATCCACTAATTGACGCC
ATGCTCGAGAGAGATAGATTTGTAGAGAGAGACTGGTGATTTCAGCGTGTCCTCTCCAAATGAAATGAAC
TTCCTTATATAGAGGAAGGGTCTTGCGAAGGATAGTGGGATTGTGCGTCATCCCTTACGTCAGTGGAGAT
ATCACATCAATCCACTTGCTTTGAAGACGTGGTTGGAACGTCTTCTTTTTCCACGATGCTCCTCGTGGGT
GGGGGTCCATCTTTGGGACCACTGTCGGCAGAGGCATCTTGAACGATAGCCTTTCCTTTATCGCAATTAT
GGCATTTGTAGGTGCCACCTTCCTTTTCTACTGTCCTTTTGATGAAGTGACAGATAGCTGGGCAATGGAA
TCCGAGGAGGTTTCCCGATATTACCCTTTGTTGAAAAGTCTCAATAGCCCTTTGGTCTTCTGAGACTGTA
TCTTTGATATTCTTGGAGTAGACGAGAGTGTCGTGCTCCACCATGTTCACATCAATCCACTTGCTTTGAA
GACGTGGTTGGAACGTCTTCTTTTTCCACGATGCTCCTCGTGGGTGGGGGTCCATCTTTGGGACCACTGT
CGGCAGAGGCATCTTGAACGATAGCCTTTCCTTTATCGCAATGATGGCATTTGTAGGTGCCACCTTCCTT
TTCTACTGTCCTTTTGATGAAGTGACAGATAGCTGGGCAATGGAATCCGAGGAGGTTTCCCGATATTACC
CTTTGTTGAAAAGTCTCAATAGCCCTTTGGTCTTCTGAGACTGTATCTTTGATATTCTTGGAGTAGACGA
GAGTGTCGTGCTCCACCATGTTGGCAAGCTGCTCTAGCCAATACGCAAACCGAATTCAGAAATAAATTCA
GCCTAATTCGGCGTTAATTCAGTACATTAAAAACGTCCGCAATGTGTTATTAAGTTGTCTAAGCGTCAAT
TTGTTTACACCACAATATATCCTGCCACCAGCCAGCCAACAGCTCCCCGACCGGCAGCTCGGCACAAAAT
CACCACTCGATACAGGCAGCCCATCAGTCCGGGACGGCGTCAGCGGGAGAGCCGTTGTAAGGCGGCAGAC
TTTGCTCATGTTACCGATGCTATTCGGAAGAACGGCAACTAAGCTGCCGGGTTTGAAACACGGATGATCT
CGCGGAGGGTAGCATGTTGATTGTAACGATGACAGAGCGTTGCTGCCTGTGATCAATTCGGGCACGAACC
CAGTGGACATAAGCCTGTTCGGTTCGTAAGCTGTAATGCAAGTAGCGTATGCGCTCACGCAACTGGTCCA
GAACCTTGACCGAACGCAGCGGTGGTAACGGCGCAGTGGCGGTTTTCATGGCTTGTTATGACTGTTTTTT
TGGGGTACAGTCTATGCCTCGGGCATCCAAGCAGCAAGCGCGTTACGCCGTGGGTCGATGTTTGATGTTA
TGGAGCAGCAACGATGTTACGCAGCAGGGCAGTCGCCCTAAAACAAAGTTAAACATCATGGGGGAAGCGG
TGATCGCCGAAGTATCGACTCAACTATCAGAGGTAGTTGGCGTCATCGAGCGCCATCTCGAACCGACGTT
GCTGGCCGTACATTTGTACGGCTCCGCAGTGGATGGCGGCCTGAAGCCACACAGTGATATTGATTTGCTG
GTTACGGTGACCGTAAGGCTTGATGAAACAACGCGGCGAGCTTTGATCAACGACCTTTTGGAAACTTCGG
CTTCCCCTGGAGAGAGCGAGATTCTCCGCGCTGTAGAAGTCACCATTGTTGTGCACGACGACATCATTCC
GTGGCGTTATCCAGCTAAGCGCGAACTGCAATTTGGAGAATGGCAGCGCAATGACATTCTTGCAGGTATC
TTCGAGCCAGCCACGATCGACATTGATCTGGCTATCTTGCTGACAAAAGCAAGAGAACATAGCGTTGCCT
TGGTAGGTCCAGCGGCGGAGGAACTCTTTGATCCGGTTCCTGAACAGGATCTATTTGAGGCGCTAAATGA
AACCTTAACGCTATGGAACTCGCCGCCCGACTGGGCTGGCGATGAGCGAAATGTAGTGCTTACGTTGTCC
CGCATTTGGTACAGCGCAGTAACCGGCAAAATCGCGCCGAAGGATGTCGCTGCCGACTGGGCAATGGAGC
GCCTGCCGGCCCAGTATCAGCCCGTCATACTTGAAGCTAGACAGGCTTATCTTGGACAAGAAGAAGATCG
CTTGGCCTCGCGCGCAGATCAGTTGGAAGAATTTGTCCACTACGTGAAAGGCGAGATCACCAAGGTAGTC
GGCAAATAATGTCTAGCTAGAAATTCGTTCAAGCCGACGCCGCTTCGCGGCGCGGCTTAACTCAAGCGTT
AGATGCACTAAGCACATAATTGCTCACAGCCAAACTATCAGGTCAAGTCTGCTTTTATTATTTTTAAGCG
TGCATAATAAGCCCTACACAAATTGGGAGATATATCATGCATGACCAAAATCCCTTAACGTGAGTTTTCG
TTCCACTGAGCGTCAGACCCCGTAGAAAAGATCAAAGGATCTTCTTGAGATCCTTTTTTTCTGCGCGTAA
TCTGCTGCTTGCAAACAAAAAAACCACCGCTACCAGCGGTGGTTTGTTTGCCGGATCAAGAGCTACCAAC
TCTTTTTCCGAAGGTAACTGGCTTCAGCAGAGCGCAGATACCAAATACTGTCCTTCTAGTGTAGCCGTAG
TTAGGCCACCACTTCAAGAACTCTGTAGCACCGCCTACATACCTCGCTCTGCTAATCCTGTTACCAGTGG
CTGCTGCCAGTGGCGATAAGTCGTGTCTTACCGGGTTGGACTCAAGACGATAGTTACCGGATAAGGCGCA
GCGGTCGGGCTGAACGGGGGGTTCGTGCACACAGCCCAGCTTGGAGCGAACGACCTACACCGAACTGAGA
TACCTACAGCGTGAGCTATGAGAAAGCGCCACGCTTCCCGAAGGGAGAAAGGCGGACAGGTATCCGGTAA
GCGGCAGGGTCGGAACAGGAGAGCGCACGAGGGAGCTTCCAGGGGGAAACGCCTGGTATCTTTATAGTCC
TGTCGGGTTTCGCCACCTCTGACTTGAGCGTCGATTTTTGTGATGCTCGTCAGGGGGGCGGAGCCTATGG
AAAAACGCCAGCAACGCGGCCTTTTTACGGTTCCTGGCCTTTTGCTGGCCTTTTGCTCACATGTTCTTTC
CTGCGTTATCCCCTGATTCTGTGGATAACCGTATTACCGCCTTTGAGTGAGCTGATACCGCTCGCCGCAG
CCGAACGACCGAGCGCAGCGAGTCAGTGAGCGAGGAAGCGGAAGAGCGCCTGATGCGGTATTTTCTCCTT
ACGCATCTGTGCGGTATTTCACACCGCATATGGTGCACTCTCAGTACAATCTGCTCTGATGCCGCATAGT
TAAGCCAGTATACACTCCGCTATCGCTACGTGACTGGGTCATGGCTGCGCCCCGACACCCGCCAACACCC
GCTGACGCGCCCTGACGGGCTTGTCTGCTCCCGGCATCCGCTTACAGACAAGCTGTGACCGTCTCCGGGA
GCTGCATGTGTCAGAGGTTTTCACCGTCATCACCGAAACGCGCGAGGCAGGGTGCCTTGATGTGGGCGCC
GGCGGTCGAGTGGCGACGGCGCGGCTTGTCCGCGCCCTGGTAGATTGCCTGGCCGTAGGCCAGCCATTTT
TGAGCGGCCAGCGGCCGCGATAGGCCGACGCGAAGCGGCGGGGCGTAGGGAGCGCAGCGACCGAAGGGTA
GGCGCTTTTTGCAGCTCTTCGGCTGTGCGCTGGCCAGACAGTTATGCACAGGCCAGGCGGGTTTTAAGAG
TTTTAATAAGTTTTAAAGAGTTTTAGGCGGAAAAATCGCCTTTTTTCTCTTTTATATCAGTCACTTACAT
GTGTGACCGGTTCCCAATGTACGGCTTTGGGTTCCCAATGTACGGGTTCCGGTTCCCAATGTACGGCTTT
GGGTTCCCAATGTACGTGCTATCCACAGGAAAGAGACCTTTTCGACCTTTTTCCCCTGCTAGGGCAATTT
GCCCTAGCATCTGCTCCGTACATTAGGAACCGGCGGATGCTTCGCCCTCGATCAGGTTGCGGTAGCGCAT
GACTAGGATCGGGCCAGCCTGCCCCGCCTCCTCCTTCAAATCGTACTCCGGCAGGTCATTTGACCCGATC
AGCTTGCGCACGGTGAAACAGAACTTCTTGAACTCTCCGGCGCTGCCACTGCGTTCGTAGATCGTCTTGA
ACAACCATCTGGCTTCTGCCTTGCCTGCGGCGCGGCGTGCCAGGCGGTAGAGAAAACGGCCGATGCCGGG
ATCGATCAAAAAGTAATCGGGGTGAACCGTCAGCACGTCCGGGTTCTTGCCTTCTGTGATCTCGCGGTAC
ATCCAATCAGCTAGCTCGATCTCGATGTACTCCGGCCGCCCGGTTTCGCTCTTTACGATCTTGTAGCGGC
TAATCAAGGCTTCACCCTCGGATACCGTCACCAGGCGGCCGTTCTTGGCCTTCTTCGTACGCTGCATGGC
AACGTGCGTGGTGTTTAACCGAATGCAGGTTTCTACCAGGTCGTCTTTCTGCTTTCCGCCATCGGCTCGC
CGGCAGAACTTGAGTACGTCCGCAACGTGTGGACGGAACACGCGGCCGGGCTTGTCTCCCTTCCCTTCCC
GGTATCGGTTCATGGATTCGGTTAGATGGGAAACCGCCATCAGTACCAGGTCGTAATCCCACACACTGGC
CATGCCGGCCGGCCCTGCGGAAACCTCTACGTGCCCGTCTGGAAGCTCGTAGCGGATCACCTCGCCAGCT
CGTCGGTCACGCTTCGACAGACGGAAAACGGCCACGTCCATGATGCTGCGACTATCGCGGGTGCCCACGT
CATAGAGCATCGGAACGAAAAAATCTGGTTGCTCGTCGCCCTTGGGCGGCTTCCTAATCGACGGCGCACC
GGCTGCCGGCGGTTGCCGGGATTCTTTGCGGATTCGATCAGCGGCCGCTTGCCACGATTCACCGGGGCGT
GCTTCTGCCTCGATGCGTTGCCGCTGGGCGGCCTGCGCGGCCTTCAACTTCTCCACCAGGTCATCACCCA
GCGCCGCGCCGATTTGTACCGGGCCGGATGGTTTGCGACCGCTCACGCCGATTCCTCGGGCTTGGGGGTT
CCAGTGCCATTGCAGGGCCGGCAGACAACCCAGCCGCTTACGCCTGGCCAACCGCCCGTTCCTCCACACA
TGGGGCATTCCACGGCGTCGGTGCCTGGTTGTTCTTGATTTTCCATGCCGCCTCCTTTAGCCGCTAAAAT
TCATCTACTCATTTATTCATTTGCTCATTTACTCTGGTAGCTGCGCGATGTATTCAGATAGCAGCTCGGT
AATGGTCTTGCCTTGGCGTACCGCGTACATCTTCAGCTTGGTGTGATCCTCCGCCGGCAACTGAAAGTTG
ACCCGCTTCATGGCTGGCGTGTCTGCCAGGCTGGCCAACGTTGCAGCCTTGCTGCTGCGTGCGCTCGGAC
GGCCGGCACTTAGCGTGTTTGTGCTTTTGCTCATTTTCTCTTTACCTCATTAACTCAAATGAGTTTTGAT
TTAATTTCAGCGGCCAGCGCCTGGACCTCGCGGGCAGCGTCGCCCTCGGGTTCTGATTCAAGAACGGTTG
TGCCGGCGGCGGCAGTGCCTGGGTAGCTCACGCGCTGCGTGATACGGGACTCAAGAATGGGCAGCTCGTA
CCCGGCCAGCGCCTCGGCAACCTCACCGCCGATGCGCGTGCCTTTGATCGCCCGCGACACGACAAAGGCC
GCTTGTAGCCTTCCATCCGTGACCTCAATGCGCTGCTTAACCAGCTCCACCAGGTCGGCGGTGGCCCATA
TGTCGTAAGGGCTTGGCTGCACCGGAATCAGCACGAAGTCGGCTGCCTTGATCGCGGACACAGCCAAGTC
CGCCGCCTGGGGCGCTCCGTCGATCACTACGAAGTCGCGCCGGCCGATGGCCTTCACGTCGCGGTCAATC
GTCGGGCGGTCGATGCCGACAACGGTTAGCGGTTGATCTTCCCGCACGGCCGCCCAATCGCGGGCACTGC
CCTGGGGATCGGAATCGACTAACAGAACATCGGCCCCGGCGAGTTGCAGGGCGCGGGCTAGATGGGTTGC
GATGGTCGTCTTGCCTGACCCGCCTTTCTGGTTAAGTACAGCGATAACCTTCATGCGTTCCCCTTGCGTA
TTTGTTTATTTACTCATCGCATCATATACGCAGCGACCGCATGACGCAAGCTGTTTTACTCAAATACACA
TCACCTTTTTAGACGGCGGCGCTCGGTTTCTTCAGCGGCCAAGCTGGCCGGCCAGGCCGCCAGCTTGGCA
TCAGACAAACCGGCCAGGATTTCATGCAGCCGCACGGTTGAGACGTGCGCGGGCGGCTCGAACACGTACC
CGGCCGCGATCATCTCCGCCTCGATCTCTTCGGTAATGAAAAACGGTTCGTCCTGGCCGTCCTGGTGCGG
TTTCATGCTTGTTCCTCTTGGCGTTCATTCTCGGCGGCCGCCAGGGCGTCGGCCTCGGTCAATGCGTCCT
CACGGAAGGCACCGCGCCGCCTGGCCTCGGTGGGCGTCACTTCCTCGCTGCGCTCAAGTGCGCGGTACAG
GGTCGAGCGATGCACGCCAAGCAGTGCAGCCGCCTCTTTCACGGTGCGGCCTTCCTGGTCGATCAGCTCG
CGGGCGTGCGCGATCTGTGCCGGGGTGAGGGTAGGGCGGGGGCCAAACTTCACGCCTCGGGCCTTGGCGG
CCTCGCGCCCGCTCCGGGTGCGGTCGATGATTAGGGAACGCTCGAACTCGGCAATGCCGGCGAACACGGT
CAACACCATGCGGCCGGCCGGCGTGGTGGTGTCGGCCCACGGCTCTGCCAGGCTACGCAGGCCCGCGCCG
GCCTCCTGGATGCGCTCGGCAATGTCCAGTAGGTCGCGGGTGCTGCGGGCCAGGCGGTCTAGCCTGGTCA
CTGTCACAACGTCGCCAGGGCGTAGGTGGTCAAGCATCCTGGCCAGCTCCGGGCGGTCGCGCCTGGTGCC
GGTGATCTTCTCGGAAAACAGCTTGGTGCAGCCGGCCGCGTGCAGTTCGGCCCGTTGGTTGGTCAAGTCC
TGGTCGTCGGTGCTGACGCGGGCATAGCCCAGCAGGCCAGCGGCGGCGCTCTTGTTCATGGCGTAATGTC
TCCGGTTCTAGTCGCAAGTATTCTACTTTATGCGACTAAAACACGCGACAAGAAAACGCCAGGAAAAGGG
CAGGGCGGCAGCCTGTCGCGTAACTTAGGACTTGTGCGACATGTCGTTTTCAGAAGACGGCTGCACTGAA
CGTCAGAAGCCGACTGCACTATAGCAGCGGAGGGGTTGGATCAAAGTACTTTGATCCCGAGGGGAACCCT
GTGGTTGGCATGCACATACAAATGGACGAACGGATAAACCT
Features (pLannotate 1.2.2; 25 found; start..end, strand, type, name):
     54..78      -  misc_feature   RB T-DNA repeat: right border repeat from nopaline C58 T-DNA
    144..298     -  CDS            lacZα (fragment): LacZα fragment of β-galactosidase; lacZ fragment
    301..321     -  misc_feature   MCS (fragment): pUC18/19 multiple cloning site
    812..1153    +  promoter       CaMV 35S promoter: strong constitutive promoter from cauliflower mosaic virus
   1179..1203    +  protein_bind   attB1: mutant version of attB; recombination site for the Gateway® BP reaction BP Clonase™
   1281..1988    +  CDS            mCherry: mCherry is a basic (constitutively fluorescent) red fluorescent protein published in 2004, derived from Discosoma sp.. It is reported to be a very rapidly-maturing monomer with low acid sensitivity.
   2005..2029    -  protein_bind   attB2: mutant version of attB; recombination site for the Gateway® BP reaction BP Clonase™
   2061..2313    +  terminator     NOS terminator: nopaline synthase terminator and poly(A) signal
   2368..2390    -  protein_bind   lac operator (fragment): The lac repressor binds to the lac operator to inhibit transcription in E. coli. This inhibition can be relieved by adding lactose or isopropyl-β-D-thiogalactopyranoside (IPTG). lac repressor encoded by lacI
   2394..2424    -  promoter       lac promoter: promoter for the E. coli lac operon
   2439..2460    -  protein_bind   CAP binding site: CAP binding activates transcription in the presence of cAMP. E. coli catabolite activator protein
   2545..2719    -  polyA_signal   CaMV poly(A) signal: cauliflower mosaic virus polyadenylation signal
   2729..4474    -  CDS            ALS SURB (fragment): ILVB2_TOBAC - Experimental evidence at protein level: Swiss-Prot protein existence level 1. From Nicotiana tabacum (Common tobacco).
   4802..5478    -  promoter       CaMV 35S promoter (enhanced): cauliflower mosaic virus 35S promoter with a duplicated enhancer region
   5673..5697    -  misc_feature   LB T-DNA repeat: left border repeat from nopaline C58 T-DNA
   5956..5979    +  promoter       Pc promoter (fragment): intI1 (promoter lies within the coding sequence); class 1 integron promoter
   6155..6211    +  CDS            GmR (fragment): gentamycin acetyltransferase; aacC1; confers resistance to gentamycin
   6222..7009    +  CDS            SmR (fragment): aminoglycoside adenylyltransferase (Murphy, 1985); aadA; confers resistance to spectinomycin and streptomycin
   7255..7843    +  rep_origin     ori: high-copy-number ColE1/pMB1/pBR322/pUC origin of replication
   8029..8169    -  misc_feature   bom: basis of mobility region from pBR322
   8271..8310    -  CDS            rop (fragment): Rop protein, which maintains plasmids at low copy number; rop
   8513..8707    -  rep_origin     pVS1 oriV: origin of replication for the Pseudomonas plasmid pVS1 (Heeb et al., 2000)
   8773..9846    -  CDS            pVS1 RepA: replication protein from the Pseudomonas plasmid pVS1 (Heeb et al., 2000)
  10275..10904   -  CDS            pVS1 StaA: stability protein from the Pseudomonas plasmid pVS1 (Heeb et al., 2000)
  11464..11865   -  CDS            Y4CG_SINFN (fragment): Protein inferred from homology: Swiss-Prot protein existence level 3. From Sinorhizobium fredii (strain NBRC 101917 / NGR234).
