[The description below was written by a language model from this plasmid's Addgene catalogue record and pLannotate feature annotations shown in this document.]
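Description:
pMpGWB302-er-mCherry is a Gateway-derived binary vector built on the pMpGWB302 backbone for Agrobacterium-mediated plant transformation. The associated work was done in the liverwort Marchantia polymorpha. Although the catalogue lists the vector type as bacterial expression, the stated purpose and the annotated features are those of a plant T-DNA vector. The sequenced plasmid is about 12.2 kb. Outside the T-DNA borders it carries a ColE1/pMB1-type origin with a bom site for propagation in E. coli, and the pVS1 oriV with RepA and StaA for replication and stable maintenance in Agrobacterium. An aadA (SmR) gene provides the spectinomycin resistance used for bacterial selection.

Between the nopaline-type right and left border repeats lie two plant expression units. In the first, a CaMV 35S promoter drives the insert, which is flanked by attB1 and attB2 sites left by Gateway recombination and is followed by the NOS terminator. The insert is er-mCherry, a synthetic fusion described as SP-mCherry-HDEL. An N-terminal signal peptide directs the red fluorescent protein into the secretory pathway, and the C-terminal HDEL motif retains it in the endoplasmic reticulum. Only the mCherry coding region is annotated, but the gaps between it and the att sites are consistent with these short additions. The second unit, in the opposite orientation, has an enhanced 35S promoter driving a coding sequence that matches tobacco acetolactate synthase (SURB), ending in a CaMV poly(A) signal. This is presumably the plant selectable marker, since mutant ALS genes typically confer sulfonylurea herbicide resistance, though the record does not state the selection agent. Residual lacZα and lac promoter fragments are cloning remnants. The construct is used to visualise the endoplasmic reticulum in living plant cells.
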