Addgene plasmid #186287: pMpGWB302-er-mCherry
Purpose: Binary vector for the expression of er-mCherry (SP-mCherry-HDEL) in plants (for Agrobacterium-mediated genetic transformation and visualization of endoplasmic reticulum)
Depositing lab: Yutaka Kodama. Depositing organization: Utsunomiya University. Publication: The ER membrane-bending protein RETICULON facilitates chloroplast relocation movement in Marchantia polymorpha. Ishikawa K, Konno R, Hirano S, Fujii Y, Fujiwara M, Fukao Y, Kodama Y. Plant J. 2022 Apr 27. doi: 10.1111/tpj.15787. PubMed 35476214.
Backbone
  Vector backbone: pMpGWB302
  Backbone size w/o insert (bp): 13020
  Vector type: Bacterial Expression
Growth in bacteria
  Bacterial resistance: Spectinomycin, 50 μg/mL
  Growth temperature: 37°C
  Growth strain: DH5alpha
  Copy number: Unknown
Gene/Insert
  Gene/Insert name: er-mCherry (alt name: SP-mCherry-HDEL)
  Species: Synthetic
Terms and licenses: Academic/Nonprofit Terms; Industry Terms: Not Available to Industry
How to cite: pMpGWB302-er-mCherry was a gift from Yutaka Kodama (Addgene plasmid # 186287 ; http://n2t.net/addgene:186287 ; RRID:Addgene_186287)
